Addgene plasmid #49373: pRF-TarA
Depositing lab: Christopher Voigt. Depositing organization: Massachusetts Institute of Technology. Publication: Genomic mining of prokaryotic repressors for orthogonal logic gates. Stanton BC, Nielsen AA, Tamsir A, Clancy K, Peterson T, Voigt CA. Nat Chem Biol. 2013 Dec 8. doi: 10.1038/nchembio.1411. PubMed 24316737.
Backbone
  Vector backbone: pEXT20
  Vector type: Bacterial Expression, Synthetic Biology
Growth in bacteria
  Bacterial resistance: Ampicillin, 100 μg/mL
  Growth temperature: 37°C
  Growth strain: DH10B
  Copy number: Low Copy
Gene/Insert
  Gene/Insert name: TarA repressor
  Species: Streptomyces tendae
  Cloning method: Ligation Independent Cloning
  Sequencing primers: 5′ NA; 3′ EGFP-N
Terms and licenses: Academic/Nonprofit Terms; Industry Terms: Not Available to Industry
Depositor comments: Plasmid also contains YFP reporter (whose expression is controlled by a constitutive promoter containing an operator site for the indicated repressor).
How to cite: pRF-TarA was a gift from Christopher Voigt (Addgene plasmid # 49373 ; http://n2t.net/addgene:49373 ; RRID:Addgene_49373)
