[The description below was written by a language model from this plasmid's Addgene catalogue record and pLannotate feature annotations shown in this document.]
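Description:
pRF-TarA is a bacterial expression and synthetic biology plasmid built on the pEXT20 backbone that combines a repressor and its matching reporter on a single molecule for use in E. coli. It is selected with ampicillin through a bla (AmpR) cassette and is catalogued as low copy. The annotated 7.4 kb sequence shows a complete p15A origin as the likely functional replicon, along with an f1 phage origin. Short fragments of ColE1-type and RSF origins, bom, and chloramphenicol and tetracycline resistance genes also appear, and these look like remnants of earlier cloning steps rather than working parts.

The insert is the TarA repressor from Streptomyces tendae. The feature table does not annotate this coding sequence. However, there is an unannotated stretch between a tac promoter with a symmetric lac operator and a downstream rrnB T1/T7Te terminator pair, which is consistent with TarA sitting there under IPTG-inducible control. The plasmid carries its own lacI gene with its promoter, supplying the Lac repressor that keeps the tac promoter off until induction. A luxR coding sequence is also present, but the record does not explain its role in this construct.

Downstream of the terminators lies an EYFP gene. According to the depositor, it is driven by a constitutive promoter containing an operator site for TarA, although that promoter is also not annotated. Further rrnB T1 and T2 terminators follow the reporter. Inducing TarA should therefore reduce YFP fluorescence, giving a direct readout of repression. The plasmid belongs to a set made to characterise mined prokaryotic repressors and test their orthogonality as components of genetic logic gates.
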