Features (pLannotate 1.2.2; 21 found; start..end, strand, type, name):
     91..206     +  ncRNA          5S rRNA: Accession: RF00001 - 5S ribosomal RNA
    210..296     +  terminator     rrnB T1 terminator: Escherichia coli rrnB; transcription terminator T1 from the E. coli rrnB gene
    388..415     +  terminator     rrnB T2 terminator: transcription terminator T2 from the E. coli rrnB gene
    434..523     +  promoter       AmpR promoter: bla
    526..1386    +  CDS            AmpR: β-lactamase; bla; confers resistance to ampicillin, carbenicillin, and related antibiotics
   1428..1883    +  rep_origin     f1 ori (sequence partly withheld): f1 bacteriophage origin of replication; arrow indicates direction of (+) strand synthesis
   1994..2227    +  rep_origin     ori (fragment): high-copy-number ColE1/pMB1/pBR322/pUC origin of replication
   2438..2583    -  CDS            CmR (fragment): chloramphenicol acetyltransferase; cat; confers resistance to chloramphenicol
   2585..2606    +  misc_feature   bom (fragment): basis of mobility region from pBR322
   2705..2760    -  rep_origin     RSF ori (fragment): Plasmids containing the RSF 1030 origin of replication can be propagated in E. coli cells that contain additional plasmids with compatible origins.
   2848..3393    -  rep_origin     p15A ori: Plasmids containing the medium-copy-number p15A origin of replication can be propagated in E. coli cells that contain a second plasmid with the ColE1 origin.
   3426..3546    -  CDS            TcR (fragment): tetracycline efflux protein; tet; confers resistance to tetracycline
   3556..3574    +  promoter       tet promoter (fragment): E. coli promoter for tetracycline efflux protein gene
   3670..4419    -  CDS            luxR: LUXR_ALIFS - Experimental evidence at protein level: Swiss-Prot protein existence level 1. Transcriptional activator of the bioluminescence operon. Binds to the OHHL autoinducer. From Aliivibrio fischeri (Vibrio fischeri).
   4462..5541    -  CDS            lacI: LACI_ECOLI - Experimental evidence at protein level: Swiss-Prot protein existence level 1. Repressor of the lactose operon. Binds allolactose as an inducer. From Escherichia coli (strain K12).
   5542..5615    -  promoter       lacI promoter (fragment): lacI
   5676..5704    +  promoter       tac promoter: strong E. coli promoter; hybrid between the trp and lac UV5 promoters
   5710..5729    -  protein_bind   lac operator (symmetric): The lac repressor binds to the lac operator to inhibit transcription in E. coli. This inhibition can be relieved by adding lactose or isopropyl-β-D-thiogalactopyranoside (IPTG). The symmetric lac operator was optimized for tight binding of lac repressor. lac repressor encoded by lacI
   6452..6523    +  terminator     rrnB T1 terminator: transcription terminator T1 from the E. coli rrnB gene
   6539..6566    +  terminator     T7Te terminator: phage T7 early transcription terminator
   6662..7381    +  CDS            EYFP: enhanced YFP mammalian codon-optimized
>Addgene plasmid #49373 | pRF-TarA | depositor full sequence | sequence record 73348 | Full Sequence
TAAGCTTGGCTGTTTTGGCGGATGAGAGAAGATTTTCAGCCTGATACAGATTAAATCAGAACGCAGAAGC
GGTCTGATAAAACAGAATTTGCCTGGCGGCAGTAGCGCGGTGGTCCCACCTGACCCCATGCCGAACTCAG
AAGTGAAACGCCGTAGCGCCGATGGTAGTGTGGGGTCTCCCCATGCGAGAGTAGGGAACTGCCAGGCATC
AAATAAAACGAAAGGCTCAGTCGAAAGACTGGGCCTTTCGTTTTATCTGTTGTTTGTCGGTGAACGCTCT
CCTGAGTAGGACAAATCCGCCGGGAGCGGATTTGAACGTTGCGAAGCAACGGCCCGGAGGGTGGCGGGCA
GGACGCCCGCCATAAACTGCCAGGCATCAAATTAAGCAGAAGGCCATCCTGACGGATGGCCTTTTTGCGT
TTCTACAAACTCTTTTGTTTATTTTTCTAAATACATTCAAATATGTATCCGCTCATGAGACAATAACCCT
GATAAATGCTTCAATAATATTGAAAAAGGAAGACTATGAGTATTCAACATTTCCGTGTCGCCCTTATTCC
CTTTTTTGCGGCATTTTGCCTTCCTGTTTTTGCTCACCCAGAAACGCTGGTGAAAGTAAAAGATGCTGAA
GATCAGTTGGGTGCACGAGTGGGTTACATCGAACTGGATCTCAACAGCGGTAAGATCCTTGAGAGTTTTC
GCCCCGAAGAACGTTTTCCAATGATGAGCACTTTTAAAGTTCTGCTATGTGGCGCGGTATTATCCCGTGT
TGACGCCGGGCAAGAGCAACTCGGTCGCCGCATACACTATTCTCAGAATGACTTGGTTGAGTACTCACCA
GTCACAGAAAAGCATCTTACGGATGGCATGACAGTAAGAGAATTATGCAGTGCTGCCATAACCATGAGTG
ATAACACTGCGGCCAACTTACTTCTGACAACGATCGGAGGACCGAAGGAGCTAACCGCTTTTTTGCACAA
CATGGGGGATCATGTAACTCGCCTTGATCGTTGGGAACCGGAGCTGAATGAAGCCATACCAAACGACGAG
CGTGACACCACGATGCCTGCAGCAATGGCAACAACGTTGCGCAAACTATTAACTGGCGAACTACTTACTC
TAGCTTCCCGGCAACAATTAATAGACTGGATGGAGGCGGATAAAGTTGCAGGACCACTTCTGCGCTCGGC
CCTTCCGGCTGGCTGGTTTATTGCTGATAAATCTGGAGCCGGTGAGCGTGGGTCTCGCGGTATCATTGCA
GCACTGGGGCCAGATGGTAAGCCCTCCCGTATCGTAGTTATCTACACGACGGGGAGTCAGGCAACTATGG
ATGAACGAAATAGACAGATCGCTGAGATAGGTGCCTCACTGATTAAGCATTGGTAACTGTCAGACCAAGT
TTACTCATATATACTTTAGATTGATT
[125 nt withheld, positions 1427-1551]
C
[141 nt withheld, positions 1553-1693]
CCTTTGACGTTGGAGTCCACGTTCTTTAATAGTGGACTCTTGTTCCAAACTTGAACAACACTCAACCCTA
TCTCGGGCTATTCTTTTGATTTATAAGGGATTTTGCCGATTTCGGCCTATTGGTTAAAAAATGAGCTGAT
TTAACAAAAATTTAACGCGAATTTTAACAAAATATTAACGTTTACAATTTAAAAGGATCTAGGTGAAGAT
CCTTTTTGATAATCTCATGACCAAAATCCCTTAACGTGAGTTTTCGTTCCACTGAGCGTCAGACCCCGTA
GAAAAGATCAAAGGATCTTCTTGAGATCCTTTTTTTCTGCGCGTAATCTGCTGCTTGCAAACAAAAAAAC
CACCGCTACCAGCGGTGGTTTGTTTGCCGGATCAAGAGCTACCAACTCTTTTTCCGAAGGTAACTGGCTT
CAGCAGAGCGCAGATACCAAATACTGTCCTTCTAGTGTAGCCGTAGTTAGGCCACCACTTCAAGAACTCT
GTAGCACCGCCTACATACCTCGCTCTGCTAATCCTGTTACCAGTCAGGCATTTGAGAAGCACACGGTCAC
ACTGCTTCCGGTAGTCAATAAACCGGTAAACCAGCAATAGACATAAGCGGCTATTTAACGACCCTGCCCT
GAACCGACGACCGGGTCGAATTTGCTTTCGAATTTCTGCCATTCATCCGCTTATTATCACTTATTCAGGC
GTAGCACCAGGCGTTTAAGGGCACCAATAACTGCCTTAAAAAAATTACGCCCCGCCCTGCCACTCATCGC
AGTACTGTTGTAATTCATTAAGCATTCTGCCGACATGGAAGCCATCACAGACGGCATGATGAACCTGAAT
CGCCAGCGGCATCAGCACCTTGTCGCCTTGCGTATAATATTTGCCCATGGCTAGCGGAGTGTATACTGGC
TTACTATGTTGGCACTGATGAGGGTGTCAGTGAAGTGCTTCATGTGGCAGGAGAAAAAAGGCTGCACCGG
TGCGTCAGCAGAATATGTGATACAGGATATATTCCGCTTCCTCGCTCACTGACTCGCTACGCTCGGTCGT
TCGACTGCGGCGAGCGGAAATGGCTTACGAACGGGGCGGAGATTTCCTGGAAGATGCCAGGAAGATACTT
AACAGGGAAGTGAGAGGGCCGCGGCAAAGCCGTTTTTCCATAGGCTCCGCCCCCCTGACAAGCATCACGA
AATCTGACGCTCAAATCAGTGGTGGCGAAACCCGACAGGACTATAAAGATACCAGGCGTTTCCCCCTGGC
GGCTCCCTCGTGCGCTCTCCTGTTCCTGCCTTTCGGTTTACCGGTGTCATTCCGCTGTTATGGCCGCGTT
TGTCTCATTCCACGCCTGACACTCAGTTCCGGGTAGGCAGTTCGCTCCAAGCTGGACTGTATGCACGAAC
CCCCCGTTCAGTCCGACCGCTGCGCCTTATCCGGTAACTATCGTCTTGAGTCCAACCCGGAAAGACATGC
AAAAGCACCACTGGCAGCAGCCACTGGTAATTGATTTAGAGGAGTTAGTCTTGAAGTCATGCGCCGGTTA
AGGCTAAACTGAAAGGACAAGTTTTGGTGACTGCGCTCCTCCAAGCCAGTTACCTCGGTTCAAAGAGTTG
GTAGCTCAGAGAACCTTCGAAAAACCGCCCTGCAAGGCGGTTTTTTCGTTTTCAGAGCAAGAGATTACGC
GCAGACCAAAACGATCTCAAGAAGATCATCTTATTAATCAGATAAAATATTTGCTCATGAGCCCGAAGTG
GCGAGCCCGATCTTCCCCATCGGTGATGTCGGCGATATAGGCGCCAGCAACCGCACCTGTGGCGCCGGTG
ATGCCGGCCACGATGCGTCCGGCGTAGAGGATCTGCTCATGTTTGACAGCTTATCATCGATGCATAATGT
GCCTGTCAAATGGACGAAGCAGGGATTCTGCAAACCCTATGCTACTCCCTCGAGCCGTCAATTGTCTGAT
TCGTTACCAATTATTAATTTTTAAAGTATGGGCAATCAATTGCTCCTGTTAAAATTGCTTTAGAAATACT
TTGGCAGCGGTTTGTTGTATTGAGTTTCATTTGCGCATTGGTTAAATGGAAAGTGACAGTACGCTCACTG
CAACCTAATATTTTTGAAATATCCCAAGAGCTTTTTCCTTCGCATGCCCACGCTAAACATTCTTTTTCTC
TTTTGGTTAAATCGTTGTTTGATTTATTATTTGCTATATTTATTTTTCGATAATTATCAACTAGAGAAGG
AACAATTAATGGTATGTTCATACACGCATGTAAAAATAAACTATCTATATAGTTGTCTTTTTCTGAATGT
GCAAAACTAAGCATTCCGAAGCCATTGTTAGCCGTATGAATAGGGAAACTAAACCCAGTGATAAGACCTG
ATGTTTTCGCTTCTTTAATTACATTTGGAGATTTTTTATTTACAGCATTGTTTTCAAATATATTCCAATT
AATTGGTGAATGATTGGAGTTAGAATAATCTACTATAGGATCATATTTTATTAAATTAGCGTCATCATAA
TATTGCCTCCATTTTTTAGGGTAATTATCTAGGATTGAAATATCAGATTTAACCATAGAATGAGGATAAA
TGATCGCGAGTAAATAATATTCACAATGTACCATTTTAGTCATATCAGATAAGCATTGATTAATATCATT
ATTGCTTCTACAAGCTTTAATTTTATTAATTATTCTGTATGTGTCGTCGGCATTTATGTTTTTCATCGAG
GCCTTTCCTGTGTGACCCGCTGGAATAGGATCTTATCACTGCCCGCTTTCCAGTCGGGAAACCTGTCGTG
CCAGCTGCATTAATGAATCGGCCAACGCGCGGGGAGAGGCGGTTTGCGTATTGGGCGCCAGGGTGGTTTT
TCTTTTCACCAGTGAGACTGGCAACAGCTGATTGCCCTTCACCGCCTGGCCCTGAGAGAGTTGCAGCAAG
CGGTCCACGCTGGTTTGCCCCAGCAGGCGAAAATCCTGTTTGATGGTGGTTAACGGCGGGATATAACATG
AGCTATCTTCGGTATCGTCGTATCCCACTACCGAGATATCCGCACCAACGCGCAGCCCGGACTCGGTAAT
GGCGCGCATTGCGCCCAGCGCCATCTGATCGTTGGCAACCAGCATCGCAGTGGGAACGATGCCCTCATTC
AGCATTTGCATGGTTTGTTGAAAACCGGACATGGCACTCCAGTCGCCTTCCCGTTCCGCTATCGGCTGAA
TTTGATTGCGAGTGAGATATTTATGCCAGCCAGCCAGACGCAGACGCGCCGAGACAGAACTTAATGGGCC
CGCTAACAGCGCGATTTGCTGGTGACCCAATGCGACCAGATGCTCCACGCCCAGTCGCGTACCGTCCTCA
TGGGAGAAAATAATACTGTTGATGGGTGTCTGGTCAGAGACATCAAGAAATAACGCCGGAACATTAGTGC
AGGCAGCTTCCACAGCAATGGCATCCTGGTCATCCAGCGGATAGTTAATGATCAGCCCACTGACGCGTTG
CGCGAGAAGATTGTGCACCGCCGCTTTACAGGCTTCGACGCCGCTTCGTTCTACCATCGACACCACCACG
CTGGCACCCAGTTGATCGGCGCGAGATTTAATCGCCGCGACAATTTGCGACGGCGCGTGCAGGGCCAGAC
TGGAGGTGGCAACGCCAATCAGCAACGACTGTTTGCCCGCCAGTTGTTGTGCCACGCGGTTGGGAATGTA
ATTCAGCTCCGCCATCGCCGCTTCCACTTTTTCCCGCGTTTTCGCAGAAACGTGGCTGGCCTGGTTCACC
ACGCGGGAAACGGTCTGATAAGAGACACCGGCATACTCTGCGACATCGTATAACGTTACTGGTTTCATAT
TCACCACCCTGAATTGACTCTCTTCCGGGCGCTATCATGCCATACCGCGAAAGGTTTTGCGCCATTCGAT
GGCGCGCCGCTTCGTCAGGCCACATAGCTTTCTTGTTCTGATCGGAACGATCGTTGGCTGTGTTGACAAT
TAATCATCGGCTCGTATAATGTGTGGAATTGTGAGCGCTCACAATTCTATGGACTATGTTTTTCAAAGAG
GAGAAATACTAGATGGCACAGCAGGATCGTGCAGTTCGTACCCGTCGTGCAGTTCTGCGTGCAGCAGCAG
CAGTTTTTGCAGAACGTGGTTATGCAGCAGCAACCATTAGCGAAATTCTGAAACGTGCCGGTGTTACCAA
AGGTGCACTGTATTTTCACTTTGATAGCAAAGCAGCACTGGCACAGGGTGTTCTGCAAGAACAGCTGACA
CCGGAATATCATCTGCCTCGTGAACTGAAACTGCAAGAATGGGTTGATGCAGGTATGACCCTGGCACGTC
GTCTGCCACGTGAACCGTTTCTGCTGGCAGGCGTTCGTATTAGCGCAGATCGTCCGGGTCGTGAAGTTCT
GGGTAGCGCATGGCCTGCATGGTCACGTCTGACCAGCCATGTTCTGACCGAAGCAAAAAAACGTGGTGAA
GTTCTGCCGCATGTTGTTCCGGAAGAAACCGCACAGGTTTTTCTGGGTGCATGGGTTGGTGCACAGTTTG
TTAGCCAGACCCTGGCAGGTTGGGAAGATCTGGATGATCGTACCGCAGCACTGTATAGCCATCTGCTGGG
TGCAATTGCAGCACCGCCTGTTCTGACCCGTCTGGATACCGCACCGGATCGTGGTGCACGTGTTATTGCA
GAAGCACGTCGTCGTAGCGGTGATCTGAGCGGTATTGCATGTTAACTAGGGCCCATACCCCCAGGCATCA
AATAAAACGAAAGGCTCAGTCGAAAGACTGGGCCTTTCGTTTTATCTGTTGTTTGTCGGTGAACGCTCTC
TACTAGAGTCACACTGGCTCACCTTCGGGTGGGCCTTTCTGCGTTTATAGCCTCTAATACATCCGATTCG
TTACCAATTGACAGCTAAACATACCGTGTGGTATGTTCTAGCTACTAGAGAAAGAGGAGAAATACTAGAT
GGTGAGCAAGGGCGAGGAGCTGTTCACCGGGGTGGTGCCCATCCTGGTCGAGCTGGACGGCGACGTAAAC
GGCCACAAGTTCAGCGTGTCCGGCGAGGGCGAGGGCGATGCCACCTACGGCAAGCTGACCCTGAAGTTCA
TCTGCACCACCGGCAAGCTGCCCGTGCCCTGGCCCACCCTCGTGACCACCTTCGGCTACGGCCTGCAATG
CTTCGCCCGCTACCCCGACCACATGAAGCTGCACGACTTCTTCAAGTCCGCCATGCCCGAAGGCTACGTC
CAGGAGCGCACCATCTTCTTCAAGGACGACGGCAACTACAAGACCCGCGCCGAGGTGAAGTTCGAGGGCG
ACACCCTGGTGAACCGCATCGAGCTGAAGGGCATCGACTTCAAGGAGGACGGCAACATCCTGGGGCACAA
GCTGGAGTACAACTACAACAGCCACAACGTCTATATCATGGCCGACAAGCAGAAGAACGGCATCAAGGTG
AACTTCAAGATCCGCCACAACATCGAGGACGGCAGCGTGCAGCTCGCCGACCACTACCAGCAGAACACCC
CCATCGGCGACGGCCCCGTGCTGCTGCCCGACAACCACTACCTGAGCTACCAGTCCGCCCTGAGCAAAGA
CCCCAACGAGAAGCGCGATCACATGGTCCTGCTGGAGTTCGTGACCGCCGCCGGGATCACTCTCGGCATG
GACGAGCTGTACAAGTAA
