>Addgene plasmid #49373 | pRF-TarA | depositor partial sequence | sequence record 73349 | TarA coding sequence
ATGGCACAGCAGGATCGTGCAGTTCGTACCCGTCGTGCAGTTCTGCGTGCAGCAGCAGCAGTTTTTGCAG
AACGTGGTTATGCAGCAGCAACCATTAGCGAAATTCTGAAACGTGCCGGTGTTACCAAAGGTGCACTGTA
TTTTCACTTTGATAGCAAAGCAGCACTGGCACAGGGTGTTCTGCAAGAACAGCTGACACCGGAATATCAT
CTGCCTCGTGAACTGAAACTGCAAGAATGGGTTGATGCAGGTATGACCCTGGCACGTCGTCTGCCACGTG
AACCGTTTCTGCTGGCAGGCGTTCGTATTAGCGCAGATCGTCCGGGTCGTGAAGTTCTGGGTAGCGCATG
GCCTGCATGGTCACGTCTGACCAGCCATGTTCTGACCGAAGCAAAAAAACGTGGTGAAGTTCTGCCGCAT
GTTGTTCCGGAAGAAACCGCACAGGTTTTTCTGGGTGCATGGGTTGGTGCACAGTTTGTTAGCCAGACCC
TGGCAGGTTGGGAAGATCTGGATGATCGTACCGCAGCACTGTATAGCCATCTGCTGGGTGCAATTGCAGC
ACCGCCTGTTCTGACCCGTCTGGATACCGCACCGGATCGTGGTGCACGTGTTATTGCAGAAGCACGTCGT
CGTAGCGGTGATCTGAGCGGTATTGCATGTTAA
