>Addgene plasmid #49373 | pRF-TarA | depositor partial sequence | sequence record 73350 | YFP promoter (TarA operator sequence listed in capital letters)
TTCGTTACCAATTGACAGCTAAACATACCGTGTGGTATGTTCTAGC
