>Addgene plasmid #49373 | pRF-TarA | addgene partial sequence | sequence record 74778 | pTrcHis_rev
AATCTTCTCTCATCCGCCAAAACAGCCAAGCTTATTACTTGTACAGCTCGTCCATGCCGAGAGTGATCCC
GGCGGCGGTCACGAACTCCAGCAGGACCATGTGATCGCGCTTCTCGTTGGGGTCTTTGCTCAGGGCGGAC
TGGTAGCTCAGGTAGTGGTTGTCGGGCAGCAGCACGGGGCCGTCGCCGATGGGGGTGTTCTGCTGGTAGT
GGTCGGCGAGCTGCACGCTGCCGTCCTCGATGTTGTGGCGGATCTTGAAGTTCACCTTGATGCCGTTCTT
CTGCTTGTCGGCCATGATATAGACGTTGTGGCTGTTGTAGTTGTACTCCAGCTTGTGCCCCAGGATGTTG
CCGTCCTCCTTGAAGTCGATGCCCTTCAGCTCGATGCGGTTCACCAGGGTGTCGCCCTCGAACTTCACCT
CGGCGCGGGTCTTGTAGTTGCCGTCGTCCTTGAAGAAGATGGTGCGCTCCTGGACGTAGCCTTCGGGCAT
GGCGGACTTGAAGAAGTCGTGCAGCTTCATGTGGTCGGGGTAGCGGGCGAAGCATTGCAGGCCGTAGCCG
AAGGTGGTCACGAGGGTGGGCCAGGGCACGGGCAGCTTGCCGGTGGTGCAGATGAACTTCAGGGTCAGCT
TGCCGTAGGTGGCATCGCCCTCGCCCTCGCCGGACACGCTGAACTTGTGGCCGTTTACGTCGCCGTCCAG
CTCGACCAGGATGGGCACCACCCCGGTGAACAGCTCCTCGCCCTTGCTCACCATCTAGTATTTCTCCTCT
TTCTCTAGTAGCTAGAACATACCACACGGTATGTTTAGCTGTCAATTGGTAACGAATCGGATGTATTAGA
GGCTATAAACGCAGAAAGGCCCACCCGAAGGTGAGCCAGTGTGACTCTAGTAGAGAGCGTTCACCGACAA
ACAACAGATAAAACGAAAGGCCCAGTCTTTCGACTGA
