>Addgene plasmid #49373 | pRF-TarA | addgene partial sequence | sequence record 75661 | EGFP_N
CCGGTGAACAGCTCCTCGCCCTTGCTCACCATCTAGTATTTCTCCTCTTTCTCTAGTAGCTAGAACATAC
CACACGGTATGTTTAGCTGTCAATTGGTAACGAATCGGATGTATTAGAGGCTATAAACGCAGAAAGGCCC
ACCCGAAGGTGAGCCAGTGTGACTCTAGTAGAGAGCGTTCACCGACAAACAACAGATAAAACGAAAGGCC
CAGTCTTTCGACTGAGCCTTTCGTTTTATTTGATGCCTGGGTCCACTTGTATGTTTTAACATGCAATACC
GCTCAGATCACCGCTACGACGACGTGCTTCTGCAATAACACGTGCACCACGATCCGGTGCGGTATCCAGA
CGGGTCAGAACAGGCGGTGCTGCAATTGCACCCAGCAGATGGCTATACAGTGCTGCGGTACGATCATCCA
GATCTTCCCAACCTGCCAGGGTCTGGCTAACAAACTGTGCACCAACCCATGCACCCAGAAAAACCTGTGC
GGTTTCTTCCGGAACAACATGCGGCAGAACTTCACCACGTTTTTTTGCTTCGGTCAGAACATGGCTGGTC
AGACGTGACCATGCAGGCCATGCGCTACCCAGAACTTCACGACCCGGACGATCTGCGCTAATACGAACGC
CTGCCAGCAGAAACGGTTCACGTGGCAGACGACGTGCCAGGGTCATACCTGCATCAACCCATTCTTGCAG
TTTCAGTTCACGAGGCAGATGATATTCCGGTGTCAGCTGTTCTTGCAGAACACCCTGTGCCAGTGCTGCT
TTGCTATCAAAGTGAAAATACAGTGCACCTTTGGTAACACCGGCACGTTTCAGAATTTCGCTAATGGTTG
CTGCTGCATAACCACGTTCTGCAAAAACTGCTGCTGCTGCACGCAGAACTGCACGACGGGTACGAACTGC
ACGATCCTGCTGTGCCATCTAGTATTTCTCCTCTTTGAAAACATAGTCCATAGAATTGTGAGCGCTCACA
ATTCCACACATTATACGAGC
