>Addgene plasmid #49373 | pRF-TarA | addgene partial sequence | sequence record 75663 | lacI-F
AGGGCAATCAGCTGTTGCCAGTCTCACTGGTGAAAAGAAAAACCACCCTGGCGCCCAATACGCAAACCGC
CTCTCCCCGCGCGTTGGCCGATTCATTAATGCAGCTGGCACGACAGGTTTCCCGACTGGAAAGCGGGCAG
TGATAAGATCCTATTCCAGCGGGTCACACAGGAAAGGCCTCGATGAAAAACATAAATGCCGACGACACAT
ACAGAATAATTAATAAAATTAAAGCTTGTAGAAGCAATAATGATATTAATCAATGCTTATCTGATATGAC
TAAAATGGTACATTGTGAATATTATTTACTCGCGATCATTTATCCTCATTCTATGGTTAAATCTGATATT
TCAATCCTAGATAATTACCCTAAAAAATGGAGGCAATATTATGATGACGCTAATTTAATAAAATATGATC
CTATAGTAGATTATTCTAACTCCAATCATTCACCAATTAATTGGAATATATTTGAAAACAATGCTGTAAA
TAAAAAATCTCCAAATGTAATTAAAGAAGCGAAAACATCAGGTCTTATCACTGGGTTTAGTTTCCCTATT
CATACGGCTAACAATGGCTTCGGAATGCTTAGTTTTGCACATTCAGAAAAAGACAACTATATAGATAGTT
TATTTTTACATGCGTGTATGAACATACCATTAATTGTTCCTTCTCTAGTTGATAATTATCGAAAAATAAA
TATAGCAAATAATAAATCAAACAACGATTTAACCAAAAGAGAAAAAGAATGTTTAGCGTGGGCATGCGAA
GGAAAAAGCTCTTGGGATATTTCAAAAATATTAGGTTGCAGTGAGCGTACTGTCACTTTCCATTTAACCA
ATGCGCAAATGAAACTCAATACAACAAACCGCTGCCAAAGTATTTCTAAAGCAATTTTAACAGGAGCAAT
TGATTGCCCATACTTTAAAAATTAATAATTGGTAACGAATCAGACAATTGACGGCTCGAGGGAGTAGCAT
AGGGTTTGCAGAATCCCTGCT
